Addgene plasmid #126428: pTBL071 AG sgRNA
Purpose: To target a protospacer with AG at the cut site.
Depositing lab: Chang Liu. Depositing organization: University of California, Irvine. Publication: Lineage tracing and analog recording in mammalian cells by single-site DNA writing. Loveless TB, Grotts JH, Schechter MW, Forouzmand E, Carlson CK, Agahi BS, Liang G, Ficht M, Liu B, Xie X, Liu CC. Nat Chem Biol. 2021 Jun;17(6):739-747. doi: 10.1038/s41589-021-00769-8. Epub 2021 Mar 22. PubMed 33753928.
Backbone
  Vector backbone: pSQT1313
  Backbone manufacturer: Keith Joung
  Backbone size w/o insert (bp): 2259
  Total vector size (bp): 2279
  Modifications to backbone: The backbone was modified to express only one sgRNA.
  Vector type: Mammalian Expression
Growth in bacteria
  Bacterial resistance: Ampicillin, 100 μg/mL
  Growth temperature: 37°C
  Growth strain: DH5alpha
  Copy number: Low Copy
Gene/Insert
  Gene/Insert name: spacer against human genome with AG at cut site
  Species: H. sapiens (human)
  Insert size (bp): 20
  Promoter: human U6
  Cloning method: Unknown
  Sequencing primers: 5′ AGGGTTATTGTCTCATGAGCGG; 3′ CGGACAGGTATCCGGTAAGC
Resource information
  A portion of this plasmid was derived from a plasmid made by: Keith Joung; the backbone was created from pSQT1313, Addgene #53370.
Terms and licenses: Academic/Nonprofit Terms; Industry Terms: Not Available to Industry
Depositor comments: This construct was cloned by inverse PCR and in vivo recombination in E. coli strain SS320. The spacer is EMX1 from Cong et al., 2013: doi 10.1126/science.1231143. Please visit https://doi.org/10.1101/639120 for bioRxiv preprint.
How to cite: pTBL071 AG sgRNA was a gift from Chang Liu (Addgene plasmid # 126428 ; http://n2t.net/addgene:126428 ; RRID:Addgene_126428)
