[The description below was written by a language model from this plasmid's Addgene catalogue record and pLannotate feature annotations shown in this document.]
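Description:
pTBL071 AG sgRNA is a compact (about 2.3 kb) mammalian expression plasmid that produces a single guide RNA for the Streptococcus pyogenes CRISPR/Cas9 system. It was built on the pSQT1313 backbone, which the depositors modified so that it expresses only one sgRNA. Propagation in E. coli relies on a ColE1/pUC-type origin of replication and a β-lactamase (AmpR) gene driven by its own bla promoter, giving ampicillin selection. The catalogue entry lists the plasmid as low copy, whereas the annotated origin is of the type usually described as high copy; the record does not resolve this difference. A short fragment of a Gateway attB1 site is also annotated upstream of the expression cassette and appears to be a backbone remnant with no stated function.

The payload is a 20-nt spacer directed against the human genome, placed between the human U6 promoter, an RNA polymerase III promoter suited to small RNA transcription, and the SpCas9 gRNA scaffold. According to the depositor comments, the spacer is the previously published EMX1 guide, and it was chosen because the protospacer has the dinucleotide AG at the Cas9 cut site. The plasmid encodes no Cas9 or other nuclease, so that component must be supplied separately. No mammalian selection marker or reporter is annotated. The construct was deposited in connection with work on lineage tracing and analog recording in mammalian cells by single-site DNA writing, where its stated purpose is to target a protospacer with this defined cut-site sequence context. It was assembled by inverse PCR followed by in vivo recombination in E. coli.
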