Features (pLannotate 1.2.2; 6 found; start..end, strand, type, name):
     13..30      +  protein_bind   attB1 (fragment): mutant version of attB; recombination site for the Gateway® BP reaction BP Clonase™
     82..322     +  promoter       U6 promoter: RNA polymerase III promoter for human U6 snRNA
    351..426     +  misc_RNA       gRNA scaffold: guide RNA scaffold for the Streptococcus pyogenes CRISPR/Cas9 system
    530..1118    -  rep_origin     ori: high-copy-number ColE1/pMB1/pBR322/pUC origin of replication
   1289..2149    -  CDS            AmpR: β-lactamase; bla; confers resistance to ampicillin, carbenicillin, and related antibiotics
   2150..2254    -  promoter       AmpR promoter: bla
>Addgene plasmid #126428 | pTBL071 AG sgRNA | addgene full sequence | sequence record 245960 | Addgene NGS Result
GACGTCGCTAGCTGTACAAAAAAGCAGGCTTTAAAGGAACCAATTCAGTCGACTGGATCCGGTACCAAGG
TCGGGCAGGAAGAGGGCCTATTTCCCATGATTCCTTCATATTTGCATATACGATACAAGGCTGTTAGAGA
GATAATTAGAATTAATTTGACTGTAAACACAAAGATATTAGTACAAAATACGTGACGTAGAAAGTAATAA
TTTCTTGGGTAGTTTGCAGTTTTAAAATTATGTTTTAAAATGGACTATCATATGCTTACCGTAACTTGAA
AGTATTTCGATTTCTTGGCTTTATATATCTTGTGGAAAGGACGAAACACCGAGTCCGAGCAGAAGAAGAA
GTTTTAGAGCTAGAAATAGCAAGTTAAAATAAGGCTAGTCCGTTATCAACTTGAAAAAGTGGCACCGAGT
CGGTGCTTTTTTTAAGCTTGGGCCGCTCGAGGTACCTCTCTACATATGACATGTGAGCAAAAGGCCAGCA
AAAGGCCAGGAACCGTAAAAAGGCCGCGTTGCTGGCGTTTTTCCATAGGCTCCGCCCCCCTGACGAGCAT
CACAAAAATCGACGCTCAAGTCAGAGGTGGCGAAACCCGACAGGACTATAAAGATACCAGGCGTTTCCCC
CTGGAAGCTCCCTCGTGCGCTCTCCTGTTCCGACCCTGCCGCTTACCGGATACCTGTCCGCCTTTCTCCC
TTCGGGAAGCGTGGCGCTTTCTCATAGCTCACGCTGTAGGTATCTCAGTTCGGTGTAGGTCGTTCGCTCC
AAGCTGGGCTGTGTGCACGAACCCCCCGTTCAGCCCGACCGCTGCGCCTTATCCGGTAACTATCGTCTTG
AGTCCAACCCGGTAAGACACGACTTATCGCCACTGGCAGCAGCCACTGGTAACAGGATTAGCAGAGCGAG
GTATGTAGGCGGTGCTACAGAGTTCTTGAAGTGGTGGCCTAACTACGGCTACACTAGAAGAACAGTATTT
GGTATCTGCGCTCTGCTGAAGCCAGTTACCTTCGGAAAAAGAGTTGGTAGCTCTTGATCCGGCAAACAAA
CCACCGCTGGTAGCGGTGGTTTTTTTGTTTGCAAGCAGCAGATTACGCGCAGAAAAAAAGGATCTCAAGA
AGATCCTTTGATCTTTTCTACGGGGTCTGACGCTCAGTGGAACGAAAACTCACGTTAAGGGATTTTGGTC
ATGAGATTATCAAAAAGGATCTTCACCTAGATCCTTTTAAATTAAAAATGAAGTTTTAAATCAATCTAAA
GTATATATGAGTAAACTTGGTCTGACAGTTACCAATGCTTAATCAGTGAGGCACCTATCTCAGCGATCTG
TCTATTTCGTTCATCCATAGTTGCCTGACTCCCCGTCGTGTAGATAACTACGATACGGGAGGGCTTACCA
TCTGGCCCCAGTGCTGCAATGATACCGCGAGACCCACGCTCACCGGCTCCAGATTTATCAGCAATAAACC
AGCCAGCCGGAAGGGCCGAGCGCAGAAGTGGTCCTGCAACTTTATCCGCCTCCATCCAGTCTATTAATTG
TTGCCGGGAAGCTAGAGTAAGTAGTTCGCCAGTTAATAGTTTGCGCAACGTTGTTGCCATTGCTACAGGC
ATCGTGGTGTCACGCTCGTCGTTTGGTATGGCTTCATTCAGCTCCGGTTCCCAACGATCAAGGCGAGTTA
CATGATCCCCCATGTTGTGCAAAAAAGCGGTTAGCTCCTTCGGTCCTCCGATCGTTGTCAGAAGTAAGTT
GGCCGCAGTGTTATCACTCATGGTTATGGCAGCACTGCATAATTCTCTTACTGTCATGCCATCCGTAAGA
TGCTTTTCTGTGACTGGTGAGTACTCAACCAAGTCATTCTGAGAATAGTGTATGCGGCGACCGAGTTGCT
CTTGCCCGGCGTCAATACGGGATAATACCGCGCCACATAGCAGAACTTTAAAAGTGCTCATCATTGGAAA
ACGTTCTTCGGGGCGAAAACTCTCAAGGATCTTACCGCTGTTGAGATCCAGTTCGATGTAACCCACTCGT
GCACCCAACTGATCTTCAGCATCTTTTACTTTCACCAGCGTTTCTGGGTGAGCAAAAACAGGAAGGCAAA
ATGCCGCAAAAAAGGGAATAAGGGCGACACGGAAATGTTGAATACTCATACTCTTCCTTTTTCAATATTA
TTGAAGCATTTATCAGGGTTATTGTCTCATGAGCGGATACATATTTGAATGTATTTAGAAAAATAAACAA
ATAGGGGTTCCGCGCACATTTCCCCGAAAAGTGCCACCT
